Addgene plasmid #13745: pBS/U6/hTID1
Depositing lab: Karl Munger. Depositing organization: Harvard Medical School. Publication: Depletion of physiological levels of the human TID1 protein renders cancer cell lines resistant to apoptosis mediated by multiple exogenous stimuli. Edwards KM, Munger K. Oncogene. 2004 Nov 4. 23(52):8419-31. 10.1038/sj.onc.1207732 PubMed 15156195.
Backbone
  Vector backbone: pBS/U6
  Backbone manufacturer: Ambion
  Backbone size w/o insert (bp): 3292
  Vector type: RNAi
Growth in bacteria
  Bacterial resistance: Ampicillin, 100 μg/mL
  Growth temperature: 37°C
  Growth strain: DH5alpha
  Copy number: High Copy
Gene/Insert
  Gene/Insert name: hTid1 siRNA (alt name: hTid1)
  Species: H. sapiens (human)
  Insert size (bp): 48
  Mutation: Inverted repeat of 21 bp with 6 nuc. spacer.
  GenBank ID: AF061749
  Entrez Gene: DNAJA3 (a.k.a. HCA57, TID1, Tid1-L, Tid1-S, hTID-1)
  Cloning method: Restriction Enzyme; 5′ cloning site ApaI (not destroyed); 3′ cloning site ApaI (not destroyed)
  Sequencing primers: 5′ T7
Terms and licenses: Academic/Nonprofit Terms; Industry Terms: Not Available to Industry
Depositor comments: Target sequence: GGGGTCAACAAGGAGTTCACC.
How to cite: pBS/U6/hTID1 was a gift from Karl Munger (Addgene plasmid # 13745 ; http://n2t.net/addgene:13745 ; RRID:Addgene_13745)
