[The description below was written by a language model from this plasmid's Addgene catalogue record.]
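Description:
pBS/U6/hTID1 is an RNA interference plasmid built on the pBS/U6 backbone, a roughly 3.3 kb vector used for expressing short hairpin RNAs in mammalian cells. It is maintained in E. coli as a high-copy plasmid under ampicillin selection. The record lists no mammalian selection marker, reporter, or viral packaging elements, which suggests delivery by transfection as plain plasmid DNA. No feature table is provided, so the exact layout of backbone elements cannot be confirmed from the record.

The payload is a 48 bp insert directed against human TID1 (gene symbol DNAJA3), a DnaJ-family co-chaperone that exists in long and short isoforms. The insert consists of an inverted repeat of a 21-nucleotide target sequence separated by a 6-nucleotide spacer. When transcribed, the two arms fold back on each other to form a short hairpin that cellular RNAi machinery processes into an siRNA against the TID1 transcript. As the backbone name indicates, transcription is driven by a U6 promoter, an RNA polymerase III promoter well suited to producing small, defined RNAs without a cap or poly(A) tail, although the record does not describe the promoter further. The insert is recorded as cloned by restriction enzyme, with ApaI given as both the 5′ and 3′ site, both retained.

The associated publication used depletion of physiological levels of TID1 to examine apoptotic responses, reporting that cancer cell lines with reduced TID1 became resistant to apoptosis induced by multiple exogenous stimuli. The plasmid is therefore suited to loss-of-function studies of TID1 in human cells.
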