>Addgene plasmid #13745 | pBS/U6/hTID1 | addgene partial sequence | sequence record 20032 | 13745 with M13R
GCGGCATTACCCTCACTTAAGGGAACAAAAGCTGGAGCTCCACCGCGGTGGCGGCCGCTCTAGAACTAGT
GGATCCCCCGGGCTGCAGGAATTCAAAAAGGGGTCAACAAGGAGTTCACCAAGCTTGGTGAACTCCTTGT
TGACCCCAAACAAGGCTTTTCTCCAAGGGATATTTATAGTCTCAAAACACACAATTACTTTACAGTTAGG
GTGAGTTTCCTTTTGTGCTGTTTTTTAAAATAATAATTTAGTATTTGTATCTCTTATAGAAATCCAAGCC
TATCATGTAAAATGTAGCTAGTATTAAAAAGAACAGATTATCTGTCTTTTATCGCACATTAAGCCTCTAT
AGTTACTAGGAAATATTATATGCAAATTAACCGGGGCAGGGGAGTAGCCGAGCTTCTCCCACAAGTCTGT
GCGAGGGGGCCGGCGCGGGCCTAGAGATGGCGGCGTCGGATCCACTAGTTCTAGAGCGGGTACCCAATTC
GCCCTATAGTGAGTCGTATTACGCGCGCTCACTGGCCGTCGTTTTACAACGTCGTGACTGGGAAAACCCT
GGCGTTACCCAACTTAATCGCCTTGCAGCACATCCCCCTTTCGCCAGCTGGCGTAATAGCGAAGAGGCCC
GCACCGATCGCCCTTCCCAACAGTTGCGCAGCCTGAATGGCGAATGGG
[124 nt withheld, positions 679-802]
C
[83 nt withheld, positions 804-886]
CTTGATTAGGGTGATGGTTCACGTAG
